Addgene plasmid #214238: pGEL848
Purpose: (Empty Backbone) FrCas9 cytosine base editing plasmid V2.1 in rice
Depositing lab: Yong Zhang. Depositing organization: Southwest University (SWU). Publication: Expanding plant genome editing scope and profiles with CRISPR-FrCas9 systems targeting palindromic TA sites. He Y, Han Y, Ma Y, Liu S, Fan T, Liang Y, Tang X, Zheng X, Wu Y, Zhang T, Qi Y, Zhang Y. Plant Biotechnol J. 2024 Sep;22(9):2488-2503. doi: 10.1111/pbi.14363. Epub 2024 May 7. PubMed 38713743.
Backbone
  Vector backbone: pTrans_210d
  Vector type: Plant Expression
  Selectable markers: Hygromycin
Growth in bacteria
  Bacterial resistance: Kanamycin, 50 μg/mL
  Growth temperature: 37°C
  Growth strain: DH5alpha
  Copy number: Unknown
Terms and licenses: Academic/Nonprofit Terms; Industry Terms: Not Available to Industry
How to cite: pGEL848 was a gift from Yong Zhang (Addgene plasmid # 214238 ; http://n2t.net/addgene:214238 ; RRID:Addgene_214238)
