[The description below was written by a language model from this plasmid's Addgene catalogue record and pLannotate feature annotations shown in this document.]
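Description:
pGEL848 is a 20.6 kb Agrobacterium binary (T-DNA) vector built on the pTrans_210d backbone and described as an empty-backbone FrCas9 cytosine base editing plasmid (version 2.1) for rice. It carries a high-copy ColE1/pMB1-type origin with the pBR322 bom site for propagation in E. coli, plus the pVS1 oriV, RepA and StaA functions that provide replication and stable maintenance in Agrobacterium. Bacterial selection is by kanamycin (aphA-3). Between the nopaline-type left and right border repeats, a hygromycin phosphotransferase gene driven by an enhanced CaMV 35S promoter and ended by the CaMV poly(A) signal allows selection of transformed plant cells.

The editor cassette is driven by the maize polyubiquitin (Ubi) promoter and terminated by the Arabidopsis HSP18.2 terminator. It opens with a human APOBEC3A cytidine deaminase coding sequence, followed by a FLAG-tag fragment, and closes with the phage PBS2 uracil glycosylase inhibitor (UGI), which blocks uracil excision so that deaminated cytosines are retained as C-to-T changes. The roughly 4 kb between these parts is not annotated. Given the stated purpose it presumably encodes the FrCas9 moiety, but the table does not confirm this or indicate whether it is a nickase.

Downstream, two tRNA elements flank a segment containing a lacZα fragment with lac promoter/operator and T7/T3 promoters. This is consistent with a tRNA-processed guide RNA cloning site with a replaceable stuffer, matching the "empty backbone" designation. The promoter and scaffold for guide expression are not annotated. The construct is intended for insertion of user-chosen guides and for cytosine base editing in rice at FrCas9-accessible targets, which the associated publication describes as palindromic TA sites.
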