Features (pLannotate 1.2.2; 36 found; start..end, strand, type, name):
     33..63      +  promoter       lac promoter: promoter for the E. coli lac operon
     67..89      +  protein_bind   lac operator (fragment): The lac repressor binds to the lac operator to inhibit transcription in E. coli. This inhibition can be relieved by adding lactose or isopropyl-β-D-thiogalactopyranoside (IPTG). lac repressor encoded by lacI
    120..145     +  misc_feature   MCS (fragment): pUC18/19 multiple cloning site
    158..2155    +  promoter       Ubi promoter: maize polyubiquitin gene promoter
   2165..2761    +  CDS            APOBEC3A: ABC3A_HUMAN - Experimental evidence at protein level: Swiss-Prot protein existence level 1. DNA deaminase (cytidine deaminase) with restriction activity against viruses, foreign DNA and mobility of retrotransposons. Exhibits antiviral activity against adeno-associated virus (AAV) and human T- cell leukemia virus type 1 (HTLV-1) and may inhibit the mobility of LTR and non-LTR retrotransposons. Selectively targets single-stranded DNA and can deaminate both methylcytosine and cytosine in foreign DNA. Can induce somatic hypermutation in the nuclear and mitochondrial DNA. May also play a role in th
   2858..2877    +  CDS            2xFLAG (fragment): two tandem FLAG® epitope tags
   7115..7363    +  CDS            UGI: UNGI_BPPB2 - Experimental evidence at protein level: Swiss-Prot protein existence level 1. This protein binds specifically and reversibly to the host uracil-DNA glycosylase, preventing removal of uracil residues from PBS2 DNA by the host uracil-excision repair system. From Bacillus phage PBS2 (Bacteriophage PBS2).
   7412..7660    +  terminator     HSP terminator: efficient transcription terminator from the Arabidopsis thaliana heat shock protein 18.2 gene (Nagaya et al., 2010)
   9231..9301    +  ncRNA          tRNA: Accession: RF00005 - tRNA
   9422..9440    -  rep_origin     f1 ori (fragment): f1 bacteriophage origin of replication; arrow indicates direction of (+) strand synthesis
   9445..9600    -  CDS            lacZα (fragment): LacZα fragment of β-galactosidase; lacZ fragment
   9608..9626    +  promoter       T7 promoter: promoter for bacteriophage T7 RNA polymerase
   9635..9658    -  misc_feature   MCS (fragment): pBluescript multiple cloning site
   9674..9692    -  promoter       T3 promoter: promoter for bacteriophage T3 RNA polymerase
   9735..9757    -  protein_bind   lac operator (fragment): The lac repressor binds to the lac operator to inhibit transcription in E. coli. This inhibition can be relieved by adding lactose or isopropyl-β-D-thiogalactopyranoside (IPTG). lac repressor encoded by lacI
   9761..9791    -  promoter       lac promoter: promoter for the E. coli lac operon
   9806..9827    -  protein_bind   CAP binding site: CAP binding activates transcription in the presence of cAMP. E. coli catabolite activator protein
   9965..10035   +  ncRNA          tRNA: Accession: RF00005 - tRNA
  10397..10551   +  CDS            lacZα (fragment): LacZα fragment of β-galactosidase; lacZ fragment
  10617..10641   +  misc_feature   RB T-DNA repeat: right border repeat from nopaline C58 T-DNA
  10981..11382   +  CDS            Y4CG_SINFN (fragment): Protein inferred from homology: Swiss-Prot protein existence level 3. From Sinorhizobium fredii (strain NBRC 101917 / NGR234).
  11942..12571   +  CDS            pVS1 StaA: stability protein from the Pseudomonas plasmid pVS1 (Heeb et al., 2000)
  13000..14073   +  CDS            pVS1 RepA: replication protein from the Pseudomonas plasmid pVS1 (Heeb et al., 2000)
  14139..14333   +  rep_origin     pVS1 oriV: origin of replication for the Pseudomonas plasmid pVS1 (Heeb et al., 2000)
  14536..14575   +  CDS            rop (fragment): Rop protein, which maintains plasmids at low copy number; rop
  14677..14817   +  misc_feature   bom: basis of mobility region from pBR322
  15003..15591   -  rep_origin     ori: high-copy-number ColE1/pMB1/pBR322/pUC origin of replication
  16846..16915   +  ncRNA          RNA-OUT: Accession: RF00240 - RNA-OUT
  17016..17810   -  CDS            KanR: aminoglycoside phosphotransferase; aphA-3; confers resistance to kanamycin
  18235..18259   +  misc_feature   LB T-DNA repeat: left border repeat from nopaline C58 T-DNA
  18337..18511   -  polyA_signal   CaMV poly(A) signal: cauliflower mosaic virus polyadenylation signal
  18552..19577   -  CDS            HygR: aminoglycoside phosphotransferase from E. coli; aph(4)-Ia; confers resistance to hygromycin
  19644..20320   -  promoter       CaMV 35S promoter (enhanced): cauliflower mosaic virus 35S promoter with a duplicated enhancer region
  20410..20498   +  CDS            lacI (fragment): lac repressor; lacI; The lac repressor binds to the lac operator to inhibit transcription in E. coli. This inhibition can be relieved by adding lactose or isopropyl-β-D-thiogalactopyranoside (IPTG).
  20511..20532   +  protein_bind   CAP binding site: CAP binding activates transcription in the presence of cAMP. E. coli catabolite activator protein
  20547..20567   +  promoter       lac promoter (fragment): promoter for the E. coli lac operon
>Addgene plasmid #214238 | pGEL848 | addgene full sequence | sequence record 430340 | Addgene NGS Result
WRWNGTKAGCKSAYWMATTAKKCACCCCAGGCTTTACACTTTATGCTTCCGGCTCGTATGTTGTGTGGAA
TTGTGAGCGGATAACAATTTCACACAGGAAACAGCTATGACATGATTACGAATTCGAGCTCGGTACCCGG
GGATCGGCGCGCCGGAGCTGCAGTGCAGCGTGACCCGGTCGTGCCCCTCTCTTGAGATAAGGTGAGCATT
GCATGTCTAAGTTATAAAAAATTACCACATATTTTTTTTGTCACACTTGTTTGAAGTGCAGTTTATCTAT
CTTTATACATATATTTAAACTTTACTCTACGAATAATATAATCTATAGTACTACAATAATATCAGTGTTT
TAGAGAATCATATAAATGAACAGTTAGACATGGTCTAAAGGACAATTGAGTATTTTGACAACAGGACTCT
ACAGTTTTATCTTTTTAGTGTGCATGTGTTCTCCTTTTTTTTTGCAAATAGCTTCACCTATATAATACTT
CATCCATTTTATTAGTACATCCATTTAGGGTTTAGGGTTAATGGTTTTTATAGACTAATTTTTTTAGTAC
ATCTATTTTATTCTATTTTAGCCTCTAAATTAAGAAAACTAAAACTCTATTTTAGTTTTTTTATTTAATA
ATTTAGATATAAAATAGAATAAAATAAAGTGACTAAAAATTAAACAAATACCCTTTAAGAAATTAAAAAA
ACTAAGGAAACATTTTTCTTGTTTCGAGTAGATAATGCCAGCCTGTTAAACGCCGTCGACGAGTCTAACG
GACACCAACCAGCGAACCAGCAGCGTCGCGTCGGGCCAAGCGAAGCAGACGGCACGGCATCTCTGTCGCT
GCCTCTGGACCCCTCTCGAGAGTTCCGCTCCACCGTTGGACTTGCTCCGCTGTCGGCATCCAGAAATTGC
GTGGCGGAGCGGCAGACGTGAGCCGGCACGGCAGGCGGCCTCCTCCTCCTCTCACGGCACCGGCAGCTAC
GGGGGATTCCTTTCCCACCGCTCCTTCGCTTTCCCTTCCTCGCCCGCCGTAATAAATAGACACCCCCTCC
ACACCCTCTTTCCCCAACCTCGTGTTGTTCGGAGCGCACACACACACAACCAGAACTCCCCCAAATCCAC
CCGTCGGCACCTCCGCTTCAAGGTACGCCGCTCGTCCTCCCCCCCCCCCCTCTCTACCTTCTCAAGATCG
GCGTTCCGGTCCATGGTTAGGGCCCGGTAGTTCTACTTCTGTTCATGTTTGTGTTAGATCCGTGTTTGTG
TTAGATCCGTGCTACTAGCGTTCGTACACGGATGCGACCTGTACGTCAGACACGTTCTGATTGCTAACTT
GCCAGTGTTTCTCTTTGGGGAATCCTGGGATGGCTCTAGCCGTTCCGCAGACGGGATCGATTTCATGATT
TTTTTTGTTTCGTTGCATAGGGTTTGGTTTGCCCTTTTCCTTTATTTCAATATATGCCGTGCACTTGTTT
GTCGGGTCATCTTTTCATGCTTTTTTTTGTCTTGGTTGTGATGATGTGGTCTGGTTGGGCGGTCGTTCAA
GATCGGAGTAGAATTAATTCTGTTTCAAACTACCTGGTGGATTTATTAATTTTGGATCTGTATGTGTGTG
CCATACATATTCATAGTTACGAATTGAAGATGATGGATGGAAATATCGATCTAGGATAGGTATACATGTT
GATGCGGGTTTTACTGATGCATATACAGAGATGCTTTTTGTTCGCTTGGTTGTGATGATGTGGTGTGGTT
GGGCGGTCGTTCATTCGTTCAAGATCGGAGTAGAATACTGTTTCAAACTACCTGGTGTATTTATTAATTT
TGGAACTGTATGTGTGTGTCATACATCTTCATAGTTACGAGTTTAAGATGGATGGAAATATCGATCTAGG
ATAGGTATACATGTTGATGTGGGTTTTACTGATGCATATACATGATGGCATATGCAGCATCTATTCATAT
GCTCTAACCTTGAGTACCTATCTATTATAATAAACAAGTATGTTTTATAATTATTTTGATCTTGATATAC
TTGGATGATGGCATATGCAGCAGCTATATGTGGATTTTTTTAGCCCTGCCTTCATACGCTATTTATTTGC
TTGGTACTGTTTCTTTTGTCGATGCTCACCCTGTTGTTTGGTGTTACTTCTGCAGCCTGCAGGAATGGAG
GCCTCTCCGGCTTCAGGTCCTCGCCATCTCATGGACCCCCATATCTTTACCTCCAATTTCAATAACGGCA
TTGGCAGGCACAAGACATACCTCTGTTATGAGGTCGAGCGGCTCGATAACGGAACCTCAGTGAAGATGGA
CCAACACAGGGGTTTCCTTCATAACCAAGCGAAAAATCTCCTTTGCGGTTTCTATGGGCGGCACGCGGAG
CTGAGATTCTTGGATTTGGTCCCGAGCCTCCAGCTGGATCCCGCGCAAATATACCGCGTCACTTGGTTCA
TATCATGGAGCCCGTGCTTTAGCTGGGGGTGTGCCGGTGAGGTTCGCGCGTTCCTCCAGGAAAACACCCA
TGTTCGCCTCCGGATTTTCGCAGCGAGGATTTTCGACTATGATCCACTTTACAAAGAGGCCCTCCAAATG
CTTAGAGATGCTGGGGCTCAAGTTTCAATTATGACATACGACGAGTTTAAGCATTGTTGGGACACTTTTG
TCGATCATCAGGGTTGTCCCTTCCAGCCGTGGGATGGTCTTGATGAGCATTCGCAAGCTTTGAGTGGCAG
GCTTCGCGCGATACTTCAGAACCAGGGTAACTCAGGTTCTGAAACCCCTGGCACAAGTGAGTCAGCAACA
CCCGAGTCCACCATGGATTACAAGGACCACGACGGGGATTACAAGGACCACGACATTGATTACAAGGATG
ATGATGACAAGATGGCTCCGAAGAAGAAGAGGAAGGTTGGCATCCACGGGGTGCCAGCTGCTTGCACCAA
GGAGTCGGAAAAGCTCAATAAGAACGCGGATTACTACATTGGTCTGGACATGGGCACATCCTCAGCTGGC
TGGGCGGTGAGTGACTCCGAGTACAATCTAATCCGCAGAAAAGGCAAGGATTTGTGGGGCGTTCGCCAGT
TCGAAGAAGCGAAAACGGCGGCGGAACGCCGGGGGTTCCGGGTCGCTCGTCGAAGGAAACAGAGGCAGCA
GGTCAGGAATCGACTATTGAGTGAGGAATTTCAGAATGAAATCACAAAGATCGATTCTGGGTTTTTAAAA
AGAATGGAGGATTCTCGGTTTGTTATTAGCGACAAGAGGGTGCCAGAGAAGTACACCCTGTTCAATGATT
CCGGGTACACAGATGTAGAATACTACAACCAGTACCCGACCATCTACCATCTGAGAAAAGCCTTAATCGA
ATCCAATGAGAGGTTTGATATTCGCCTTGTATTCCTGGGAATCCACTCGTTGTTCCAGCATCCAGGCCAT
TTCCTCGACAAGGGGGACGTGGATACGGACAATACAGGTCCCGAAGAACTGATACAGTTTCTCGAAGACT
GCATGAACGAGATACAAATCAGCATCCCGCTCGTCTCAAACCAAAAAGTCTTAACTGATATCTTGACGGA
TAGCCGAATAACGAGGCGTGACAAAGAACAGCAAATTCTTGAGATATTGCAACCCAACAAAGAGTCCAAA
AAGGCCGTTTCCCAGTTCGTGAAGGTTCTCACAGGTCAAAAAGCCAAGTTAGGCGATCTCATTATGATGG
AAGATAAAGATACGGAGGAGTACAAGTATTCATTTTCTTTCCGCGAAAAGACCCTGGAGGAGATTCTTCC
CGATATAGAGGGCGTCATCGACGGTCTTGCGCTTGAGTATATCGAATCTATCTACTCGCTATATTCATGG
AGCCTCCTCAACAGCTACATGAAAGATACATTGACCGGTCATTATTACTCGTATCTAGCTGAGGCCCGCG
TGGCGGCGTACGATAAGCATCATAGTGATCTTGTTAAGCTGAAAACATTGTTCCGCGAGTATATCCCGGA
AGAATACGACAACTTCTTCCGCAAGATGGAGAAGGCCAACTATTCGCATTATATTGGCAGCACCGAGTAT
GATGGTGAGAAGCGTTGTAGAACAGCCAAAGCCAAGCAAGAGGACTTCTACAAGAGTATCAACAAAATGC
TCGAAAAGATCCCTGAGTGCAGTGAAAAAACGGAGATCCAGAAGGAGATAATAGAGGGCACTTTCCTCCT
TAAGCAAACTGGGCCTCAGAACGGCTTTGTCCCGAATCAGTTACAGCTAAAAGAACTACGAAAGATCCTG
CAAAATGCGTCCAAGCACTACCCCTTTCTAACAGAGAAGGATGAAAGAGATATGACTGCCATTGACAGAA
TCGAGGCGCTGTTCAGCTTTAGAATCCCGTACTACATCGGCCCACTCAAGAACACGGACAATCAAGGGCA
CGGTTGGGCTGTTAGGAGGGACGGGCACGAGCAAATCCCGGTACGGCCGTGGAACTTCGAAGAAATCATT
GATGAGTCCGCTAGCGCCGATCTGTTCATCAAGAATTTGGTGAACAGTTGTACTTACCTCAGGACCGAGA
AGGTACTCCCAAAATCTAGCTTGCTGTATCAAGAATTCGAAGTCCTGAATGAGCTCAACAACCTCAGGAT
AAATGGGATGTACCCAGATGAAATTCAGCCAGGCCTAAAGCGTATGATCTTCGAGCAGTGCTTCTATTCT
GGCAAAAAAGTCACTGGAAAAAAACTGCAGTTATTCCTCAGGAGTGTGCTCACCAATTCTTCAACGGAGG
AGTTTGTTCTAACAGGCATTGACAAGGACTTTAAATCGTCCCTGTCGAGTTACAAAAAATTCTGCGAGCT
TTTTGGCGTTAAGACACTGAACGATACACAGAAGGTGATGGCTGAACAGATTATTGAATGGTCCACTGTC
TATGGCGATTCGCGCAAGTTTCTTAAGAGAAAGCTCGAGGATAACTATCCGGAACTTACAGATCAACAAA
TTCGACGGATTGCTGGCTTCAAGTTCTCCGAGTGGGGGAACCTGAGCAGGGCATTCCTCGAGATGGAGGG
GTACAAGGACGAAGCAGGAAATCCTGTTACCATAATTAGAGCGCTTCGTGATACTCAAAAAAACTTGATG
CAGCTCCTCTCCAACGACTCAGCATTCGCTAAGAAGCTGCAGGAGTTAAATGACTACGTGACGCGCGACA
TCTGGTCAATAGAGCCGGACGACCTCGATGGAATGTATCTGTCTGCTCCTGTTCGCCGGATGATATGGCA
GACATTTTTGATCCTCAGAGAAGTGGTCGATACCATTGGTTATTCACCTAAGAAGATTTTCATGGCGATG
GCGCGGGGGGAGCAGGAGAAGAAGAGGACTGCGTCTAGGAAGAAACAGTTGATAGATCTCTACAAGGAGG
CAGGCATGAAGAACGATGAATTGTTTGGAGATCTCGAGAGCCTGGAAGAGGCCCAATTGAGGTCCAAGAA
GCTCTATCTTTATTTCCGGCAGATGGGGAGGGATATTTATAGTGGAAAGCTAATTGATTTCATGGATGTA
CTCCACGGCAATCGGTACGACATAGACCACATCCACCCGCAAAGCAAGAAGAAAGATGACTCCTTAGAAA
ACAATCTGGTACTCACAAGCAAGGACTTCAATAATCATATTAAACAAGACGTCTACCCCATTCCTGAGCA
AATTCAATCGAGACAAAAAGGATTTTGGGCCATGCTCCTGAAGCAAGGTTTCATGTCTCAGGAGAAATAC
AACCGACTCATGCGGACGACTCCGTTCACCGATGAGGAGCTGGCGGAGTTCGTCAACAGACAACTGGTGG
AGACTAGACAGGGAACAAAAGCAATTATATCACTCATCAACCAGTGTTTCCCTGACTCAGAAGTTGTGTA
CGTGAAGGCCGGAAACACCTCGGACTTCCGGCAGCGGTTCGACATTCCAAAGTCGCGGGACTTGAACAAT
TACCACCACGCCGTAGACGCCTATCTTAACATCGTTGTCGGCAACGTTTATGACACCAAATTTACCAAAA
ATCCAATCAATTTTATTAAGAAGATGAGGAAATCTGGTAATTTGCACTCCTATAGTTTAAGAAGGATGTA
TGATTTCAATGTCCAGCGCGGAGATCAGACCGCGTGGGTTGCCGAAAATGACACGACGTTAAAAACAGTG
AAGAAGACAGCTTTTAAGACCTCGCCCATGGTGACAAAACGGACGTACGAGAGGAAAGGTGGGTTGGCAG
ATTCCGTCCTGATAGCCGCCAAGAAGGCAAAGCCTGGGGTCCATCTTCCAGTGAAAACTTCAGACTCACG
CTTTGCAAACCAGGTGTCCACCTACGGCGGCTACGACAACGTGAAGGGAAGCCACTTCTTTCTTGTTGAG
CATCAGCAGAAGAAAAAAACAATAAGGAGCATAGAGAATGTCCCGATCCATCTTAAAGAGAAGTTAAAGA
CCAAGGAGGAACTCGAACACTACTGTGCACAAGTGCTCGGCATGGTGCAGCCTGATGTCCGTCTGACTCG
CATCCCAATGTACTCTCTTCTATTGATTGATGGCTATTACTATTACCTGACCGGACGTACGGGTGGCAAT
CTGTCTCTCTCTAATGCGGTTGAGCTCTGCTTGCCAGCCAAGGAGCAGGCACATATCAGGATGATTTCAA
AAATAGCCGGGGGGCGCTCAACGGACGCTTTGTCTGCGGAGGCCAAGGACGATTTTCGCAAGAAAAATCT
TCGGCTCTATGACGAACTCGCTGAAAAGCACCGGTCAACTATTTTTTCGAAACGCAAGAACCCCATCGGA
CCCAAGCTGCTGAAGTACAGAGAGGCATTTGTGAAACAAACTATCGAGAATCAATGCAAGGTTATTTTAC
AGATATTGAAGTTGACCAGCACAAACTGCAAAACTTCTGCTGACCTTAAGCTTATCGGAGGTTCAGGGCA
AGAAGGCGTCATGAGTATTTCCAAGCTCCTACGAGCTGAAAAGTATGCAGAATTTTACCTAATTTGTCAG
TCCCCTAGCGGAATTTATGAGACTCGAAAGAACCTGCTGACTATAAAGCGGCCAGCGGCGACGAAGAAGG
CGGGGCAGGCGAAGAAGAAGAAGGGAGACGGATCAGGCGGGTCAACAAACCTCAGTGACATCATAGAGAA
GGAAACTGGTAAGCAACTGGTTATTCAAGAGAGCATTCTGATGCTCCCTGAGGAAGTCGAGGAAGTTATA
GGAAACAAGCCTGAGAGCGATATACTCGTGCATACGGCGTATGACGAGAGCACGGATGAAAATGTGATGC
TCTTGACCAGCGATGCGCCAGAATATAAACCCTGGGCACTGGTTATTCAGGACTCTAACGGGGAAAATAA
AATCAAGATGCTCTCAGGTGGCTCCCCAAAGAAGAAACGCAAGGTTTAGGCTTCTCGAGTATATGAAGAT
GAAGATGAAATATTTGGTGTGTCAAATAAAAAGCTTGTGTGCTTAAGTTTGTGTTTTTTTCTTGGCTTGT
TGTGTTATGAATTTGTGGCTTTTTCTAATATTAAATGAATGTAAGATCACATTATAATGAATAAACAAAT
GTTTCTATAATCCATTGTGAATGTTTTGTTGGATCTCTTCTGCAGCATATAACTACTGTATGTGCTATGG
TATGGACTATGGAATATGATTAAAGATAAGCGCTGAGCTCGGACGGCGCGCCGGAGCACATCAGTCTCTG
CACAAAGTGCATCCTGGGCTGCTTCAATTATAAAGCCCCATTCACCACATTTGCTAGATAGTCGAAAAGC
ACCATCAATATTGAGCTTCAGGTATTTTTGGTTGTGTTGTGGTTGGATTGATTCTAATATATACCAAATC
AATATAATTCACTACCAAAATATACCATAGCCATCACAACTTTATTAATTTTGGTAGCTTAAGATGGTAT
ATATAATAACCAATTAACAACTGATTCTAATTTTACTACGGCCCAGTATCTACCAATACAAAACAACGAG
TATGTTTTCTTCCGTCGTAATCGTACACAGTACAAAAAAACCTGGCCAGCCTTTCTTGGGCTGGGGCTCT
CTTTCGAAAGGTCACAAAACGTACACGGCAGTAACGCCGCTTCGCTGCGTGTTAACGGCCACCAACCCCG
CCGTGAGCAAACGGCATCAGCTTTCCACCTCCTCGATATCTCCGCGGCGCCGTCTGGACCCGCCCCCTTT
CCGTTCCTTTCTTTCCTTCTCGCGTTTGCGTGGTGGGGACGGACTCCCCAAACCGCCTCTCCCTCTCTTT
ATTTGTCTATATTCTCACTGGGCCCCACCCACCGCACCCCTGGGCCCACTCACGAGTCCCCCCCTCCCCA
CCTATAAATACCCCACCCCCTCCTCGCCTCTTCCTCCATCAATCGAATCCCCAAAATCGCAGAGAAAAAA
AAATCTCCCCTCGAAGCGAAGCGTCGAATCGCCTTCTCAAGGTATGCGATTTTCTGATCCTCTCCGTTCC
TCGCGTTTGATTTGATTTCCCGGCCTGTTCGTGATTGTGAGATGTTGTTGTTAGTCTCCGTTTTGCGATC
TGTGGTAGATTTGAACAGGGTTAGATGGGGTTCGCGTGGTATGCTGGATCTGTGATTATGAGCGATGCTG
TTCGTGGTCCAAGTATTTATTGGTTCGGATCTAGAAGTAGAACTGTGCTAGGGTTGTGATTTGTTCCGAT
CTGTTCAATCAGTAGGATTTAGTCTCTGTTTTTCTCGTTGATCCAAGTAGCAGCTTCAGGTATATTTTGC
TTAGGTTGTTTTTGATTCAGTCCCTCTAGTTGCATAGATTCTACTCTGTTCATGTTTAATCTAAGGGCTG
CGTCTTGTTGATTAGTGATTACATAGCATAGCTTTCAGGATATTTTACTTGCTTATGCCTATCTTATCAA
CTGTTGCACCTGTAAATTCTAGCCTATGTTAATTAACCTGCCTTATGTGCTCTCGGGATAGTGCTAGTAG
TTATTGAATCAGTTTGCCGATGGAATTCTAGTAGTTCATAGACCTGCAGATTATTTTTGTGAACTCGAGC
ACGGTGCGACTCTCTATTTTGTTAGGTCACTGTTGGTGTTGATAGGTACACTGATGTTATTGTGGTTTAG
ATCGTGTATCTAACATATTGGAATAATTTGATTGACTGATTTCTGCTGTACTTGCTTGGTATTGTTATAA
TTTCATGTTCATAGTTGCTGACCATGCTTCGGTAATTGTGTGTGCAGCCTGCAGGAACAAAGCACCAGTG
GTCTAGTGGTAGAATAGTACCCTGCCACGGTACAGACCCGGGTTCGATTCCCGGCTGGTGCAGGAGACCT
TACAGTTGGACACAGGCCAACTTGTGAAGATTGCAAAACGTGGCGGCGTGACCGCAATGGAGGCAGTGCA
TGCATCGCGCAATGCACTGACGGGTGCCCCCCTGGAGACGGGCGCCGCTACAGGGCGCGTCCCATTCGCC
ATTCAGGCTGCGCAACTGTTGGGAAGGGCGATCGGTGCGGGCCTCTTCGCTATTACGCCAGCTGGCGAAA
GGGGGATGTGCTGCAAGGCGATTAAGTTGGGTAACGCCAGGGTTTTCCCAGTCACGACGTTGTAAAACGA
CGGCCAGTGAGCGCGCGTAATACGACTCACTATAGGGCGAATTGGGTACCGGGCCCCCCCTCGAGGTCCT
CCAGCTTTTGTTCCCTTTAGTGAGGGTTAATTGCGCGCTTGGCGTAATCATGGTCATAGCTGTTTCCTGT
GTGAAATTGTTATCCGCTCACAATTCCACACAACATACGAGCCGGAAGCATAAAGTGTAAAGCCTGGGGT
GCCTAATGAGTGAGCTAACTCACATTAATTGCGTTGCGCTCACTGCCCGCTTTCCACCGGTGGTCTCAGT
TTGAGTGTCTTGTTAAGAAATTAACAAGATGAGTTCAAATCAGGCTCCTAGAGAGATCCGAACTTACCTT
CATGGCGGGCATTGTGCCCAACAAAGCACCAGTGGTCTAGTGGTAGAATAGTACCCTGCCACGGTACAGA
CCCGGGTTCGATTCCCGGCTGGTGCAGGTACTCGAGCCTAGACTTGTCCATCTTCTGGATTGGCCAAGTT
AATTAATGTATGAAATAAAAGGATGCACACATAGTGACATGCTAATCACTATAATGTGGGCATCAAAGTT
GTGTGTTATGTGTAATTACTAATTATCTGAATAAGAGAAAGAGATCATCCATATTTCTTATCCTAAATGA
ATGTCACGTGTCTTTATAATTCTTTGATGAACCAGATGCATTTTATTAACCAATTCCATATACATATAAA
TATTAATCATATATAATTAATATCAATTGGGTTAGCAAAACAAATCTAGTCTAGGTGTGTTTTGCCGCTG
AGCTCCCGGGGCGCGCCGATATCGAGCTCAGTGTGGCACTGGCCGTCGTTTTACAACGTCGTGACTGGGA
AAACCCTGGCGTTACCCAACTTAATCGCCTTGCAGCACATCCCCCTTTCGCCAGCTGGCGTAATAGCGAA
GAGGCCCGCACCGATCGCCCTTCCCAACAGTTGCGCAGCCTGAATGGCGAATGCTAGAGCAGCTTGAGCT
TGGATCAGATTGTCGTTTCCCGCCTTCAGTTTAAACTATCAGTGTTTGACAGGATATATTGGCGGGTAAA
CCTAAGAGAAAAGAGCGTTTATTAGAATAATCGGATATTTAAAAGGGCGTGAAAAGGTTTATCCGTTCGT
CCATTTGTATGTGCATGCCAACCACAGGGTTCCCCTCGGGATCAAAGTACTTTGATCCAACCCCTCCGCT
GCTATAGTGCAGTCGGCTTCTGACGTTCAGTGCAGCCGTCTTCTGAAAACGACATGTCGCACAAGTCCTA
AGTTACGCGACAGGCTGCCGCCCTGCCCTTTTCCTGGCGTTTTCTTGTCGCGTGTTTTAGTCGCATAAAG
TAGAATACTTGCGACTAGAACCGGAGACATTACGCCATGAACAAGAGCGCCGCCGCTGGCCTGCTGGGCT
ATGCCCGCGTCAGCACCGACGACCAGGACTTGACCAACCAACGGGCCGAACTGCACGCGGCCGGCTGCAC
CAAGCTGTTTTCCGAGAAGATCACCGGCACCAGGCGCGACCGCCCGGAGCTGGCCAGGATGCTTGACCAC
CTACGCCCTGGCGACGTTGTGACAGTGACCAGGCTAGACCGCCTGGCCCGCAGCACCCGCGACCTACTGG
ACATTGCCGAGCGCATCCAGGAGGCCGGCGCGGGCCTGCGTAGCCTGGCAGAGCCGTGGGCCGACACCAC
CACGCCGGCCGGCCGCATGGTGTTGACCGTGTTCGCCGGCATTGCCGAGTTCGAGCGTTCCCTAATCATC
GACCGCACCCGGAGCGGGCGCGAGGCCGCCAAGGCCCGAGGCGTGAAGTTTGGCCCCCGCCCTACCCTCA
CCCCGGCACAGATCGCGCACGCCCGCGAGCTGATCGACCAGGAAGGCCGCACCGTGAAAGAGGCGGCTGC
ACTGCTTGGCGTGCATCGCTCGACCCTGTACCGCGCACTTGAGCGCAGCGAGGAAGTGACGCCCACCGAG
GCCAGGCGGCGCGGTGCCTTCCGTGAGGACGCATTGACCGAGGCCGACGCCCTGGCGGCCGCCGAGAATG
AACGCCAAGAGGAACAAGCATGAAACCGCACCAGGACGGCCAGGACGAACCGTTTTTCATTACCGAAGAG
ATCGAGGCGGAGATGATCGCGGCCGGGTACGTGTTCGAGCCGCCCGCGCACGGCTCAACCGTGCGGCTGC
ATGAAATCCTGGCCGGTTTGTCTGATGCCAAGCTGGCGGCCTGGCCGGCCAGCTTGGCCGCTGAAGAAAC
CGAGCGCCGCCGTCTAAAAAGGTGATGTGTATTTGAGTAAAACAGCTTGCGTCATGCGGTCGCTGCGTAT
ATGATGCGATGAGTAAATAAACAAATACGCAAGGGGAACGCATGAAGGTTATCGCTGTACTTAACCAGAA
AGGCGGGTCAGGCAAGACGACCATCGCAACCCATCTAGCCCGCGCCCTGCAACTCGCCGGGGCCGATGTT
CTGTTAGTCGATTCCGATCCCCAGGGCAGTGCCCGCGATTGGGCGGCCGTGCGGGAAGATCAACCGCTAA
CCGTTGTCGGCATCGACCGCCCGACGATTGACCGCGACGTGAAGGCCATCGGCCGGCGCGACTTCGTAGT
GATCGACGGAGCGCCCCAGGCGGCGGACTTGGCTGTGTCCGCGATCAAGGCAGCCGACTTCGTGCTGATT
CCGGTGCAGCCAAGCCCTTACGACATATGGGCCACCGCCGACCTGGTGGAGCTGGTTAAGCAGCGCATTG
AGGTCACGGATGGAAGGCTACAAGCGGCCTTTGTCGTGTCGCGGGCGATCAAAGGCACGCGCATCGGCGG
TGAGGTTGCCGAGGCGCTGGCCGGGTACGAGCTGCCCATTCTTGAGTCCCGTATCACGCAGCGCGTGAGC
TACCCAGGCACTGCCGCCGCCGGCACAACCGTTCTTGAATCAGAACCCGAGGGCGACGCTGCCCGCGAGG
TCCAGGCGCTGGCCGCTGAAATTAAATCAAAACTCATTTGAGTTAATGAGGTAAAGAGAAAATGAGCAAA
AGCACAAACACGCTAAGTGCCGGCCGTCCGAGCGCACGCAGCAGCAAGGCTGCAACGTTGGCCAGCCTGG
CAGACACGCCAGCCATGAAGCGGGTCAACTTTCAGTTGCCGGCGGAGGATCACACCAAGCTGAAGATGTA
CGCGGTACGCCAAGGCAAGACCATTACCGAGCTGCTATCTGAATACATCGCGCAGCTACCAGAGTAAATG
AGCAAATGAATAAATGAGTAGATGAATTTTAGCGGCTAAAGGAGGCGGCATGGAAAATCAAGAACAACCA
GGCACCGACGCCGTGGAATGCCCCATGTGTGGAGGAACGGGCGGTTGGCCAGGCGTAAGCGGCTGGGTTG
CCTGCCGGCCCTGCAATGGCACTGGAACCCCCAAGCCCGAGGAATCGGCGTGAGCGGTCGCAAACCATCC
GGCCCGGTACAAATCGGCGCGGCGCTGGGTGATGACCTGGTGGAGAAGTTGAAGGCCGCGCAGGCCGCCC
AGCGGCAACGCATCGAGGCAGAAGCACGCCCCGGTGAATCGTGGCAAGCGGCCGCTGATCGAATCCGCAA
AGAATCCCGGCAACCGCCGGCAGCCGGTGCGCCGTCGATTAGGAAGCCGCCCAAGGGCGACGAGCAACCA
GATTTTTTCGTTCCGATGCTCTATGACGTGGGCACCCGCGATAGTCGCAGCATCATGGACGTGGCCGTTT
TCCGTCTGTCGAAGCGTGACCGACGAGCTGGCGAGGTGATCCGCTACGAGCTTCCAGACGGGCACGTAGA
GGTTTCCGCAGGGCCGGCCGGCATGGCCAGTGTGTGGGATTACGACCTGGTACTGATGGCGGTTTCCCAT
CTAACCGAATCCATGAACCGATACCGGGAAGGGAAGGGAGACAAGCCCGGCCGCGTGTTCCGTCCACACG
TTGCGGACGTACTCAAGTTCTGCCGGCGAGCCGATGGCGGAAAGCAGAAAGACGACCTGGTAGAAACCTG
CATTCGGTTAAACACCACGCACGTTGCCATGCAGCGTACGAAGAAGGCCAAGAACGGCCGCCTGGTGACG
GTATCCGAGGGTGAAGCCTTGATTAGCCGCTACAAGATCGTAAAGAGCGAAACCGGGCGGCCGGAGTACA
TCGAGATCGAGCTAGCTGATTGGATGTACCGCGAGATCACAGAAGGCAAGAACCCGGACGTGCTGACGGT
TCACCCCGATTACTTTTTGATCGATCCCGGCATCGGCCGTTTTCTCTACCGCCTGGCACGCCGCGCCGCA
GGCAAGGCAGAAGCCAGATGGTTGTTCAAGACGATCTACGAACGCAGTGGCAGCGCCGGAGAGTTCAAGA
AGTTCTGTTTCACCGTGCGCAAGCTGATCGGGTCAAATGACCTGCCGGAGTACGATTTGAAGGAGGAGGC
GGGGCAGGCTGGCCCGATCCTAGTCATGCGCTACCGCAACCTGATCGAGGGCGAAGCATCCGCCGGTTCC
TAATGTACGGAGCAGATGCTAGGGCAAATTGCCCTAGCAGGGGAAAAAGGTCGAAAAGGCCTCTTTCCTG
TGGATAGCACGTACATTGGGAACCCAAAGCCGTACATTGGGAACCGGAACCCGTACATTGGGAACCCAAA
GCCGTACATTGGGAACCGGTCACACATGTAAGTGACTGATATAAAAGAGAAAAAAGGCGATTTTTCCGCC
TAAAACTCTTTAAAACTTATTAAAACTCTTAAAACCCGCCTGGCCTGTGCATAACTGTCTGGCCAGCGCA
CAGCCCAAGAGCTGCAAAAAGCGCCTACCCTTCGGTCGCTGCGCTCCCTACGCCCCGCCGCTTCGCGTCG
GCCTATCGCGGCCGCTGGCCGCTCAAAAATGGCTGGCCTACGGCCAGGCAATCTACCAGGGCGCGGACAA
GCCGCGCCGTCGCCACTCGACCGCCGGCGCCCACATCAAGGCACCCTGCCTCGCGCGTTTCGGTGATGAC
GGTGAAAACCTCTGACACATGCAGCTCCCGGAAACGGTCACAGCTTGTCTGTAAGCGGATGCCGGGAGCA
GACAAGCCCGTCAGGGCGCGTCAGCGGGTGTTGGCGGGTGTCGGGGCGCAGCCATGACCCAGTCACGTAG
CGATAGCGGAGTGTATACTGGCTTAACTATGCGGCATCAGAGCAGATTGTACTGAGAGTGCACCATATGC
GGTGTGAAATACCGCACAGATGCGTAAGGAGAAAATACCGCATCAGGCCCTCTTCCGCTTCCTCGCTCAC
TGACTCGCTGCGCTCGGTCGTTCGGCTGCGGCGAGCGGTATCAGCTCACTCAAAGGCGGTAATACGGTTA
TCCACAGAATCAGGGGATAACGCAGGAAAGAACATGTGAGCAAAAGGCCAGCAAAAGGCCAGGAACCGTA
AAAAGGCCGCGTTGCTGGCGTTTTTCCATAGGCTCCGCCCCCCTGACGAGCATCACAAAAATCGACGCTC
AAGTCAGAGGTGGCGAAACCCGACAGGACTATAAAGATACCAGGCGTTTCCCCCTGGAAGCTCCCTCGTG
CGCTCTCCTGTTCCGACCCTGCCGCTTACCGGATACCTGTCCGCCTTTCTCCCTTCGGGAAGCGTGGCGC
TTTCTCATAGCTCACGCTGTAGGTATCTCAGTTCGGTGTAGGTCGTTCGCTCCAAGCTGGGCTGTGTGCA
CGAACCCCCCGTTCAGCCCGACCGCTGCGCCTTATCCGGTAACTATCGTCTTGAGTCCAACCCGGTAAGA
CACGACTTATCGCCACTGGCAGCAGCCACTGGTAACAGGATTAGCAGAGCGAGGTATGTAGGCGGTGCTA
CAGAGTTCTTGAAGTGGTGGCCTAACTACGGCTACACTAGAAGGACAGTATTTGGTATCTGCGCTCTGCT
GAAGCCAGTTACCTTCGGAAAAAGAGTTGGTAGCTCTTGATCCGGCAAACAAACCACCGCTGGTAGCGGT
GGTTTTTTTGTTTGCAAGCAGCAGATTACGCGCAGAAAAAAAGGATCTCAAGAAGATCCTTTGATCTTTT
CTACGGGGTCTGACGCTCAGTGCTGAGAGATCCCCTCATAATTTCCCCAAAGCGTAACCATGTGTGAATA
AATTTTGAGCTAGTAGGGTTGCAGCCACGAGTAAGTCTTCCCTTGTTATTGTGTAGCCAGAATGCCGCAA
AACTTCCATGCCTAAGCGAACTGTTGAGAGTACGTTTCGATTTCTGACTGTGTTAGCCTGGAAGTGCTTG
TCCCAACCTTGTTTCTGAGCATGAACGCCCGCAAGCCAACATGTTAGTTGAAGCATCAGGGCGATTAGCA
GCATGATATCAAAACGCTCTGAGCTGCTCGTTCGGCTATGGCGTAGGCCTAGTCCGTAGGCAGGACTTTT
CAAGTCTCGGAAGGTTTCTTCAATCTGCATTCGCTTCGAATAGATATTAACAAGTTGTTTGGGTGTTCGA
ATTTCAACAGGTAAGTTAGTTGCTAGAATCCATGGCTCCTTTGCCGACGCTGAGTAGATTTTAGGTGACG
GGTGGTGACAATGAGTCCGTGTCGAGCGCTGATTTTTTCGGCCTTTAGAGCGAGATTTATACAATAGAAT
TTGGCATGAGATTGGATTGCTTTTAGTCAGCCTCTTATAGCCTAAAGTCTTTGAGTGACTAGATGACATA
TCATGTAAGTTGCTGATAGGTTTCCAGTTTTCCGCTCCTAGGTCTGCATATTGTACTTTTCCTCTTACTC
GACTTAACCAGTACCAACCCAGCTTCTCAACGGATTTATACCATGGCACTTTAAAGCCAGCATCACTGAC
AATGAGCGGTGTGGTGTTACTCGGTAGAATGCTCGCAAGGTCGGCTAGAAATTGGTCATGAGCTTTCTTT
GAACATTGCTCTGAAAGCGGGAACGCTTTCTCATAAAGAGTAACAGAACGACCGTGTAGTGCGACTGAAG
CTCGCAATACCATAAGCCGTTTTTGCTCACGGATATCAGACCAGTCAACAAGTACAATGGGCATCGTATT
GCCCGAACAGATAAAGCTAGCATGCCAACGGTATACAGCGAGTCGCTCTTTGTGGAGGTGACGATTACCT
AACAATCGGTCGATTCGTTTGATGTTATGTTTTGTTCTCGCTTTGGTTGGCAGGTTACGGCCAAGTTCGG
TAAGAGTGAGAGTTTTACAGTCAAGTAAGGCGTGGCAAGCCAACGTTAAGCTGTTGAGTCGTTTTAAGTG
TAATTCGGGGCAGAATTGGTAAAGAGAGTCGTGTAAAATATCGAGTTCGCACATTTTGTTGTCTGATTAT
TGATTTTTGGCGAAACCATTTGATCATATGACAAGATGTGTATCTACCTTAACTTAATGATTTTGATAAA
AATCATTAGGGGATTCATCAGCGCTCAGTGGAACGAAAACTCACGTTAAGGGATTTTGGTCATGCATTCT
AGGTACTAAAACAATTCATCCAGTAAAATATAATATTTTATTTTCTCCCAATCAGGCTTGATCCCCAGTA
AGTCAAAAAATAGCTCGACATACTGTTCTTCCCCGATATCCTCCCTGATCGACCGGACGCAGAAGGCAAT
GTCATACCACTTGTCCGCCCTGCCGCTTCTCCCAAGATCAATAAAGCCACTTACTTTGCCATCTTTCACA
AAGATGTTGCTGTCTCCCAGGTCGCCGTGGGAAAAGACAAGTTCCTCTTCGGGCTTTTCCGTCTTTAAAA
AATCATACAGCTCGCGCGGATCTTTAAATGGAGTGTCTTCTTCCCAGTTTTCGCAATCCACATCGGCCAG
ATCGTTATTCAGTAAGTAATCCAATTCGGCTAAGCGGCTGTCTAAGCTATTCGTATAGGGACAATCCGAT
ATGTCGATGGAGTGAAAGAGCCTGATGCACTCCGCATACAGCTCGATAATCTTTTCAGGGCTTTGTTCAT
CTTCATACTCTTCCGAGCAAAGGACGCCATCGGCCTCACTCATGAGCAGATTGCTCCAGCCATCATGCCG
TTCAAAGTGCAGGACCTTTGGAACAGGCAGCTTTCCTTCCAGCCATAGCATCATGTCCTTTTCCCGTTCC
ACATCATAGGTGGTCCCTTTATACCGGCTGTCCGTCATTTTTAAATATAGGTTTTCATTTTCTCCCACCA
GCTTATATACCTTAGCAGGAGACATTCCTTCCGTATCTTTTACGCAGCGGTATTTTTCGATCAGTTTTTT
CAATTCCGGTGATATTCTCATTTTAGCCATTTATTATTTCCTTCCTCTTTTCTACAGTATTTAAAGATAC
CCCAAGAAGCTAATTATAACAAGACGAACTCCAATTCACTGTTCCTTGCATTCTAAAACCTTAAATACCA
GAAAACAGCTTTTTCAAAGTTGTTTTCAAAGTTGGCGTATAACATAGTATCGACGGAGCCGATTTTGAAA
CCGCGGTGATCACAGGCAGCAACGCTCTGTCATCGTTACAATCAACATGCTACCCTCCGCGAGATCATCC
GTGTTTCAAACCCGGCAGCTTAGTTGCCGTTCTTCCGAATAGCATCGGTAACATGAGCAAAGTCTGCCGC
CTTACAACGGCTCTCCCGCTGACGCCGTCCCGGACTGATGGGCTGCCTGTATCGAGTGGTGATTTTGTGC
CGAGCTGCCGGTCGGGGAGCTGTTGGCTGGCTGGTGGCAGGATATATTGTGGTGTAAACAAATTGACGCT
TAGACAACTTAATAACACATTGCGGACGTTTTTAATGTACTGAATTAACGCCGAATTAATTCGGGGGATC
TGGATTTTAGTACTGGATTTTGGTTTTAGGAATTAGAAATTTTATTGATAGAAGTATTTTACAAATACAA
ATACATACTAAGGGTTTCTTATATGCTCAACACATGAGCGAAACCCTATAGGAACCCTAATTCCCTTATC
TGGGAACTACTCACACATTATTATGGAGAAACTCGAGCTTGTCGATCGACAGATCCCGGTCGGCATCTAC
TCTATTTCTTTGCCCTCGGACGAGTGCTGGGGCGTCGGTTTCCACTATCGGCGAGTACTTCTACACAGCC
ATCGGTCCAGACGGCCGCGCTTCTGCGGGCGATTTGTGTACGCCCGACAGTCCCGGCTCCGGATCGGACG
ATTGCGTCGCATCGACCCTGCGCCCAAGCTGCATCATCGAAATTGCCGTCAACCAAGCTCTGATAGAGTT
GGTCAAGACCAATGCGGAGCATATACGCCCGGAGTCGTGGCGATCCTGCAAGCTCCGGATGCCTCCGCTC
GAAGTAGCGCGTCTGCTGCTCCATACAAGCCAACCACGGCCTCCAGAAGAAGATGTTGGCGACCTCGTAT
TGGGAATCCCCGAACATCGCCTCGCTCCAGTCAATGACCGCTGTTATGCGGCCATTGTCCGTCAGGACAT
TGTTGGAGCCGAAATCCGCGTGCACGAGGTGCCGGACTTCGGGGCAGTCCTCGGCCCAAAGCATCAGCTC
ATCGAGAGCCTGCGCGACGGACGCACTGACGGTGTCGTCCATCACAGTTTGCCAGTGATACACATGGGGA
TCAGCAATCGCGCATATGAAATCACGCCATGTAGTGTATTGACCGATTCCTTGCGGTCCGAATGGGCCGA
ACCCGCTCGTCTGGCTAAGATCGGCCGCAGCGATCGCATCCATGGCCTCCGCGACCGGCTGCAGAACAGC
GGGCAGTTCGGTTTCAGGCAGGTCTTGCAACGTGACACCCTGTGCACGGCGGGAGATGCAATAGGTCAGG
CTCTCGCTGAATTCCCCAATGTCAAGCACTTCCGGAATCGGGAGCGCGGCCGATGCAAAGTGCCGATAAA
CATAACGATCTTTGTAGAAACCATCGGCGCAGCTATTTACCCGCAGGACATATCCACGCCCTCCTACATC
GAAGCTGAAAGCACGAGATTCTTCGCCCTCCGAGAGCTGCATCAGGTCGGACACGCTGTCGAACTTTTCG
ATCAGAAACTTCTCGACAGACGTCGCGGTGAGTTCAGGCTTTTTCATATCTCATTGCCCCCCGGATCTGC
GAAAGCTCGAGAGAGATAGATTTGTAGAGAGAGACTGGTGATTTCAGCGTGTCCTCTCCAAATGAAATGA
ACTTCCTTATATAGAGGAAGGGTCTTGCGAAGGATAGTGGGATTGTGCGTCATCCCTTACGTCAGTGGAG
ATATCACATCAATCCACTTGCTTTGAAGACGTGGTTGGAACGTCTTCTTTTTCCACGATGCTCCTCGTGG
GTGGGGGTCCATCTTTGGGACCACTGTCGGCAGAGGCATCTTGAACGATAGCCTTTCCTTTATCGCAATG
ATGGCATTTGTAGGTGCCACCTTCCTTTTCTACTGTCCTTTTGATGAAGTGACAGATAGCTGGGCAATGG
AATCCGAGGAGGTTTCCCGATATTACCCTTTGTTGAAAAGTCTCAATAGCCCTTTGGTCTTCTGAGACTG
TATCTTTGATATTCTTGGAGTAGACGAGAGTGTCGTGCTCCACCATGTTCACATCAATCCACTTGCTTTG
AAGACGTGGTTGGAACGTCTTCTTTTTCCACGATGCTCCTCGTGGGTGGGGGTCCATCTTTGGGACCACT
GTCGGCAGAGGCATCTTGAACGATAGCCTTTCCTTTATCGCAATGATGGCATTTGTAGGTGCCACCTTCC
TTTTCTACTGTCCTTTTGATGAAGTGACAGATAGCTGGGCAATGGAATCCGAGGAGGTTTCCCGATATTA
CCCTTTGTTGAAAAGTCTCAATAGCCCTTTGGTCTTCTGAGACTGTATCTTTGATATTCTTGGAGTAGAC
GAGAGTGTCGTGCTCCACCATGTTGGCAAGCTGCTCTAGCCAATACGCAAACCGCCTCTCCCCGCGCGTT
GGCCGATTCATTAATGCAGCTGGCACGACAGGTTTCCCGACTGGAAAGCGGGCAGTGAGCGCAACGCAAT
TAATGTGAGTTAGCTCACTCATTAGGCACCCCAGGCTTTACACTTTATGCTTCCRGCKCRWMKSWWKTRW
KG
